>Addgene plasmid #22952 | pEGFP-C1-hApg5 | addgene full sequence | sequence record 423488 | Addgene NGS Result
GATCCTTTTTGATAATCTCATGACCAAAATCCCTTAACGTGAGTTTTCGTTCCACTGAGCGTCAGACCCC
GTAGAAAAGATCAAAGGATCTTCTTGAGATCCTTTTTTTCTGCGCGTAATCTGCTGCTTGCAAACAAAAA
AACCACCGCTACCAGCGGTGGTTTGTTTGCCGGATCAAGAGCTACCAACTCTTTTTCCGAAGGTAACTGG
CTTCAGCAGAGCGCAGATACCAAATACTGTTCTTCTAGTGTAGCCGTAGTTAGGCCACCACTTCAAGAAC
TCTGTAGCACCGCCTACATACCTCGCTCTGCTAATCCTGTTACCAGTGGCTGCTGCCAGTGGCGATAAGT
CGTGTCTTACCGGGTTGGACTCAAGACGATAGTTACCGGATAAGGCGCAGCGGTCGGGCTGAACGGGGGG
TTCGTGCACACAGCCCAGCTTGGAGCGAACGACCTACACCGAACTGAGATACCTACAGCGTGAGCTATGA
GAAAGCGCCACGCTTCCCGAAGGGAGAAAGGCGGACAGGTATCCGGTAAGCGGCAGGGTCGGAACAGGAG
AGCGCACGAGGGAGCTTCCAGGGGGAAACGCCTGGTATCTTTATAGTCCTGTCGGGTTTCGCCACCTCTG
ACTTGAGCGTCGATTTTTGTGATGCTCGTCAGGGGGGCGGAGCCTATGGAAAAACGCCAGCAACGCGGCC
TTTTTACGGTTCCTGGCCTTTTGCTGGCCTTTTGCTCACATGTTCTTTCCTGCGTTATCCCCTGATTCTG
TGGATAACCGTATTACCGCCATGCATTAGTTATTAATAGTAATCAATTACGGGGTCATTAGTTCATAGCC
CATATATGGAGTTCCGCGTTACATAACTTACGGTAAATGGCCCGCCTGGCTGACCGCCCAACGACCCCCG
CCCATTGACGTCAATAATGACGTATGTTCCCATAGTAACGCCAATAGGGACTTTCCATTGACGTCAATGG
GTGGAGTATTTACGGTAAACTGCCCACTTGGCAGTACATCAAGTGTATCATATGCCAAGTACGCCCCCTA
TTGACGTCAATGACGGTAAATGGCCCGCCTGGCATTATGCCCAGTACATGACCTTATGGGACTTTCCTAC
TTGGCAGTACATCTACGTATTAGTCATCGCTATTACCATGGTGATGCGGTTTTGGCAGTACATCAATGGG
CGTGGATAGCGGTTTGACTCACGGGGATTTCCAAGTCTCCACCCCATTGACGTCAATGGGAGTTTGTTTT
GGCACCAAAATCAACGGGACTTTCCAAAATGTCGTAACAACTCCGCCCCATTGACGCAAATGGGCGGTAG
GCGTGTACGGTGGGAGGTCTATATAAGCAGAGCTGGTTTAGTGAACCGTCAGATCCGCTAGCGCTACCGG
TCGCCACCATGGTGAGCAAGGGCGAGGAGCTGTTCACCGGGGTGGTGCCCATCCTGGTCGAGCTGGACGG
CGACGTAAACGGCCACAAGTTCAGCGTGTCCGGCGAGGGCGAGGGCGATGCCACCTACGGCAAGCTGACC
CTGAAGTTCATCTGCACCACCGGCAAGCTGCCCGTGCCCTGGCCCACCCTCGTGACCACCCTGACCTACG
GCGTGCAGTGCTTCAGCCGCTACCCCGACCACATGAAGCAGCACGACTTCTTCAAGTCCGCCATGCCCGA
AGGCTACGTCCAGGAGCGCACCATCTTCTTCAAGGACGACGGCAACTACAAGACCCGCGCCGAGGTGAAG
TTCGAGGGCGACACCCTGGTGAACCGCATCGAGCTGAAGGGCATCGACTTCAAGGAGGACGGCAACATCC
TGGGGCACAAGCTGGAGTACAACTACAACAGCCACAACGTCTATATCATGGCCGACAAGCAGAAGAACGG
CATCAAGGTGAACTTCAAGATCCGCCACAACATCGAGGACGGCAGCGTGCAGCTCGCCGACCACTACCAG
CAGAACACCCCCATCGGCGACGGCCCCGTGCTGCTGCCCGACAACCACTACCTGAGCACCCAGTCCGCCC
TGAGCAAAGACCCCAACGAGAAGCGCGATCACATGGTCCTGCTGGAGTTCGTGACCGCCGCCGGGATCAC
TCTCGGCATGGACGAGCTGTACAAGTCCGGACTCAGATCCATGACAGATGACAAAGATGTGCTTCGAGAT
GTGTGGTTTGGACGAATTCCAACTTGTTTCACGCTATATCAGGATGAGATAACTGAAAGGGAAGCAGAAC
CATACTATTTGCTTTTGCCAAGAGTAAGTTATTTGACGTTGGTGACTGACAAAGTGAAAAAGCACTTTCA
GAAGGTTATGAGACAAGAAGACATTAGTGAGATATGGTTTGAATATGAAGGCACACCACTGAAATGGCAT
TATCCAATTGGTTTGCTATTTGATCTTCTTGCATCAAGTTCAGCTCTTCCTTGGAACATCACAGTACATT
TTAAGAGTTTTCCAGAAAAAGACCTTCTGCACTGTCCATCTAAGGATGCAATTGAAGCTCATTTTATGTC
ATGTATGAAAGAAGCTGATGCTTTAAAACATAAAAGTCAAGTAATCAATGAAATGCAGAAAAAAGATCAC
AAGCAACTCTGGATGGGATTGCAAAATGACAGATTTGACCAGTTTTGGGCCATCAATCGGAAACTCATGG
AATATCCTGCAGAAGAAAATGGATTTCGTTATATCCCCTTTAGAATATATCAGACAACGACTGAAAGACC
TTTCATTCAGAAGCTGTTTCGTCCTGTGGCTGCAGATGGACAGTTGCACACACTAGGAGATCTCCTCAAA
GAAGTTTGTCCTTCTGCTATTGATCCTGAAGATGGGGAAAAAAAGAATCAAGTGATGATTCATGGAATTG
AGCCAATGTTGGAAACACCTCTGCAGTGGCTGAGTGAACATCTGAGCTACCCGGATAATTTTCTTCATAT
TAGTATCATCCCACAGCCAACAGATTGAGGATCTCGAGCTCAAGCTTCGAATTCTGCAGTCGACGGTACC
GCGGGCCCGGGATCCACCGGATCTAGATAACTGATCATAATCAGCCATACCACATTTGTAGAGGTTTTAC
TTGCTTTAAAAAACCTCCCACACCTCCCCCTGAACCTGAAACATAAAATGAATGCAATTGTTGTTGTTAA
CTTGTTTATTGCAGCTTATAATGGTTACAAATAAAGCAATAGCATCACAAATTTCACAAATAAAGCATTT
TTTTCACTGCATTCTAGTTGTGGTTTGTCCAAACTCATCAATGTATCTTAACGCGTAAATTGTAAGCGTT
AATATTTTGTTAAAATTCGCGTTAAATTTTTGTTAAATCAGCTCATTTTTTAACCAATAGGCCGAAATCG
GCAAAATCCCTTATAAATCAAAAGAATAGACCGAGATAGGGT
[37 nt withheld, positions 3403-3439]
AAAGAACGTGGACTCCAACGTCAAAGG
[49 nt withheld, positions 3467-3515]
T
[91 nt withheld, positions 3517-3607]
G
[124 nt withheld, positions 3609-3732]
CAGGTGGCACTTTTCGGGGAAATGTGCGCGGAACCCCTATTTGTTTATTTTTCTAAATACATTCAAATAT
GTATCCGCTCATGAGACAATAACCCTGATAAATGCTTCAATAATATTGAAAAAGGAAGAGTCCTGAGGCG
GAAAGAACCAGCTGTGGAATGTGTGTCAGTTAGGGTGTGGAAAGTCCCCAGGCTCCCCAGCAGGCAGAAG
TATGCAAAGCATGCATCTCAATTAGTCAGCAACCAGGTGTGGAAAGTCCCCAGGCTCCCCAGCAGGCAGA
AGTATGCAAAGCATGCATCTCAATTAGTCAGCAACCATAGTCCCGCCCCTAACTCCGCCCATCCCGCCCC
TAACTCCGCCCAGTTCCGCCCATTCTCCGCCCCATGGCTGACTAATTTTTTTTATTTATGCAGAGGCCGA
GGCCGCCTCGGCCTCTGAGCTATTCCAGAAGTAGTGAGGAGGCTTTTTTGGAGGCCTAGGCTTTTGCAAA
GATCGATCAAGAGACAGGATGAGGATCGTTTCGCATGATTGAACAAGATGGATTGCACGCAGGTTCTCCG
GCCGCTTGGGTGGAGAGGCTATTCGGCTATGACTGGGCACAACAGACAATCGGCTGCTCTGATGCCGCCG
TGTTCCGGCTGTCAGCGCAGGGGCGCCCGGTTCTTTTTGTCAAGACCGACCTGTCCGGTGCCCTGAATGA
ACTGCAAGACGAGGCAGCGCGGCTATCGTGGCTGGCCACGACGGGCGTTCCTTGCGCAGCTGTGCTCGAC
GTTGTCACTGAAGCGGGAAGGGACTGGCTGCTATTGGGCGAAGTGCCGGGGCAGGATCTCCTGTCATCTC
ACCTTGCTCCTGCCGAGAAAGTATCCATCATGGCTGATGCAATGCGGCGGCTGCATACGCTTGATCCGGC
TACCTGCCCATTCGACCACCAAGCGAAACATCGCATCGAGCGAGCACGTACTCGGATGGAAGCCGGTCTT
GTCGATCAGGATGATCTGGACGAAGAGCATCAGGGGCTCGCGCCAGCCGAACTGTTCGCCAGGCTCAAGG
CGAGCATGCCCGACGGCGAGGATCTCGTCGTGACCCATGGCGATGCCTGCTTGCCGAATATCATGGTGGA
AAATGGCCGCTTTTCTGGATTCATCGACTGTGGCCGGCTGGGTGTGGCGGACCGCTATCAGGACATAGCG
TTGGCTACCCGTGATATTGCTGAAGAGCTTGGCGGCGAATGGGCTGACCGCTTCCTCGTGCTTTACGGTA
TCGCCGCTCCCGATTCGCAGCGCATCGCCTTCTATCGCCTTCTTGACGAGTTCTTCTGAGCGGGACTCTG
GGGTTCGAAATGACCGACCAAGCGACGCCCAACCTGCCATCACGAGATTTCGATTCCACCGCCGCCTTCT
ATGAAAGGTTGGGCTTCGGAATCGTTTTCCGGGACGCCGGCTGGATGATCCTCCAGCGCGGGGATCTCAT
GCTGGAGTTCTTCGCCCACCCTAGGGGGAGGCTAACTGAAACACGGAAGGAGACAATACCGGAAGGAACC
CGCGCTATGACGGCAATAAAAAGACAGAATAAAACGCACGGTGTTGGGTCGTTTGTTCATAAACGCGGGG
TTCGGTCCCAGGGCTGGCACTCTGTCGATACCCCACCGAGACCCCATTGGGGCCAATACGCCCGCGTTTC
TTCCTTTTCCCCACCCCACCCCCCAAGTTCGGGTGAAGGCCCAGGGCTCGCAGCCAACGTCGGGGCGGCA
GGCCCTGCCATAGCCTCAGGTTACTCATATATACTTTAGATTGATTTAAAACTTCATTTTTAATTTAAAA
GGATCTAGGTGAA
Features (pLannotate 1.2.2; 15 found; start..end, strand, type, name):
     94..682     +  rep_origin     ori: high-copy-number ColE1/pMB1/pBR322/pUC origin of replication
    857..1160    +  enhancer       CMV enhancer: human cytomegalovirus immediate early enhancer
   1161..1364    +  promoter       CMV promoter: human cytomegalovirus (CMV) immediate early promoter
   1409..2125    +  CDS            EGFP: EGFP is a basic (constitutively fluorescent) green fluorescent protein published in 1996, derived from Aequorea victoria. It is reported to be a rapidly-maturing weak dimer with moderate acid sensitivity.
   2141..2965    +  CDS            ATG5: ATG5_HUMAN - Also known as APG5L, ASP. Experimental evidence at protein level: Swiss-Prot protein existence level 1. (Microbial infection) May act as a proviral factor. In association with ATG12, negatively regulates the innate antiviral immune response by impairing the type I IFN production pathway upon vesicular stomatitis virus (VSV) infection (PubMed:17709747). Required for the translation of incoming hepatitis C virus (HCV) RNA and, thereby, for initiation of HCV replication, but not required once infection is established (PubMed:19666601). From Homo sapiens (Human).
   2973..3025    +  misc_feature   MCS: multiple cloning site
   3042..3126    +  CDS            large T antigen (fragment): large T antigen from SV40 (simian virus 40)
   3149..3270    +  polyA_signal   SV40 poly(A) signal: SV40 polyadenylation signal
   3304..3732    -  rep_origin     f1 ori (sequence partly withheld): f1 bacteriophage origin of replication; arrow indicates direction of (+) strand synthesis
   3759..3863    +  promoter       AmpR promoter: bla
   3865..4222    +  promoter       SV40 promoter: SV40 enhancer and early promoter
   4257..5051    +  CDS            NeoR/KanR: aminoglycoside phosphotransferase from Tn5; aph(3')-II (or nptII); confers resistance to neomycin, kanamycin, and G418 (Geneticin®)
   5072..5224    +  CDS            ble (fragment): BLE_KLEPN - Experimental evidence at protein level: Swiss-Prot protein existence level 1. Binding protein with a strong affinity to the bleomycin family of antibiotics. Binds to CL990; an antimitotic-antibiotic compound. From Klebsiella pneumoniae.
   5283..5330    +  polyA_signal   HSV TK poly(A) signal: herpes simplex virus thymidine kinase polyadenylation signal (Cole and Stacy, 1985)
   5421..5437    -  polyA_signal   bGH poly(A) signal (fragment): bovine growth hormone polyadenylation signal
