[The description below was written by a language model from this plasmid's Addgene catalogue record and pLannotate feature annotations shown in this document.]
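Description:
pEGFP-C1-hApg5 is a mammalian expression plasmid built on the Clontech pEGFP-C1 backbone that produces human ATG5 (also known as Apg5 or APG5L) fused at its N terminus to EGFP. The sequenced record is about 5.6 kb. It replicates at high copy in E. coli from a ColE1/pUC-type origin and also carries an f1 phage origin. A single NeoR/KanR cassette (Tn5 aminoglycoside phosphotransferase) serves both hosts. A bacterial bla-type promoter drives it for kanamycin selection in bacteria. The adjacent SV40 enhancer/early promoter, paired with an HSV TK polyadenylation signal, drives it in mammalian cells for G418 selection of stable transfectants. The short ble, SV40 large T antigen and bGH poly(A) hits in the feature table are fragments of backbone sequence rather than functional elements.

The expression unit consists of the human cytomegalovirus immediate early enhancer and promoter, followed by the EGFP coding sequence. After a short linker comes the roughly 830 bp human ATG5 open reading frame, then the remaining part of the multiple cloning site and an SV40 polyadenylation signal. The insert was placed between the BglII and SalI sites of the polylinker, and both sites were destroyed during cloning.

ATG5 is a core autophagy protein that becomes covalently conjugated to ATG12, and the associated publication describes this human conjugation system as the counterpart of the yeast Apg12p system essential for autophagy. The construct is therefore suited to transient or stable expression of fluorescently tagged ATG5 in mammalian cells. Such expression would allow its localisation to be followed by microscopy or the fusion protein and its conjugated form to be detected biochemically, although the record does not state specific applications.
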