Addgene plasmid #22952: pEGFP-C1-hApg5
Depositing lab: Noboru Mizushima. Depositing organization: Institute of Science Tokyo. Publication: A new protein conjugation system in human. The counterpart of the yeast Apg12p conjugation system essential for autophagy. Mizushima N, Sugita H, Yoshimori T, Ohsumi Y. J Biol Chem. 1998 Dec 18. 273(51):33889-92. 10.1074/jbc.273.51.33889 PubMed 9852036.
Backbone
  Vector backbone: pEGFP-C1
  Backbone manufacturer: Clontech
  Backbone size w/o insert (bp): 4700
  Vector type: Mammalian Expression
  Selectable markers: Neomycin (select with G418)
Growth in bacteria
  Bacterial resistance: Kanamycin, 50 μg/mL
  Growth temperature: 37°C
  Growth strain: DH5alpha
  Copy number: High Copy
Gene/Insert
  Gene/Insert name: Homo sapiens ATG5 autophagy related 5 homolog (S. cerevisiae) (alt names: Atg5; Apg5)
  Species: H. sapiens (human)
  Insert size (bp): 830
  Entrez Gene: ATG5 (a.k.a. APG5, APG5-LIKE, APG5L, ASP, SCAR25, hAPG5)
  Tag / fusion protein: EGFP (N terminal on backbone)
  Cloning method: Restriction Enzyme; 5′ cloning site BglII (destroyed during cloning); 3′ cloning site SalI (destroyed during cloning)
  Sequencing primers: 5′ EGFP-C
Terms and licenses: Academic/Nonprofit Terms; Industry Terms: Not Available to Industry
How to cite: pEGFP-C1-hApg5 was a gift from Noboru Mizushima (Addgene plasmid # 22952 ; http://n2t.net/addgene:22952 ; RRID:Addgene_22952)
