>Addgene plasmid #22952 | pEGFP-C1-hApg5 | addgene partial sequence | sequence record 30746 | 22952 with EGFP-C
TCGGCATGGACGAGCTGTACAAGTCCGGACTCAGATCCATGACAGATGACAAAGATGTGCTTCGAGATGT
GTGGTTTGGACGAATTCCAACTTGTTTCACGCTATATCAGGATGAGATAACTGAAAGGGAAGCAGAACCA
TACTATTTGCTTTTGCCAAGAGTAAGTTATTTGACGTTGGTGACTGACAAAGTGAAAAAGCACTTTCAGA
AGGTTATGAGACAAGAAGACATTAGTGAGATATGGTTTGAATATGAAGGCACACCACTGAAATGGCATTA
TCCAATTGGTTTGCTATTTGATCTTCTTGCATCAAGTTCAGCTCTTCCTTGGAACATCACAGTACATTTT
AAGAGTTTTCCAGAAAAAGACCTTCTGCACTGTCCATCTAAGGATGCAATTGAAGCTCATTTTATGTCAT
GTATGAAAGAAGCTGATGCTTTAAAACATAAAAGTCAAGTAATCAATGAAATGCAGAAAAAAGATCACAA
GCAACTCTGGATGGGATTGCAAAATGACAGATTTGACCAGTTTTGGGCCATCAATCGGAAACTCATGGAA
TATCCTGCAGAAGAAAATGGATTTCGTTATATCCCCTTTAGAATATATCAGACAACGACTGAAAGACCTT
TCATTCAGAAGCTGTTTCGTCCTGTGGCTGCAGATGGACAGTTGCACACACTAGGAGATCTCCTCAAAGA
AGTTTGTCCTTCTGCTATTGATCCTGAAGATGGGGAAAAAAAGAATCAAGTGATGATTCATGGAATTGAG
CCAATGTTGGAAACACCTCTGCAGTGGCTGAGTGAACATCTGAGCTACCCGGATAATTTTCTTCATATTA
GTATCATCCCACAGCCA
